>Addgene plasmid #204630 | P15-pZE-SUMO-PiTTA | addgene full sequence | sequence record 414417 | Addgene NGS Result
AGTGGGTCTTAAGACGTCGATATCTGGCGAAAATGAGACGTTCACCGACAAACAACAGATAAAACGAAAG
GCCCAGTCTTTCGACTGAGCCTTTCGTTTTATTTGATGCCTCTAGCACGCGTACCATGGGATCCCCCATC
AAGTTACGTTACTTATTAGCGTTGAATTCCACGCTCAAGCAAACGGCGGCGAGACTCGTCGATTTGTTGA
TCGAACGAGTAGGCCAGAGGGGCAAGTGGAAAATCGCCCAATAACTCCTTCACCTTTGAAGCAACACGTG
CAGGTTCGGTACGCTTGAAGTAAAGGTCAGCGATAAGGCCAGCGACGCGACGAAAGTCATCCTCTTTCAT
ACCGCGGCGGGTCATGGCCTGTACCCCCAAGCGGATCCCGTGCATCCCGGGCTTTCCCGGGATCTCGATG
TTAGTCGAGCGGATTCCGCCCGCGTGTAACGAGTCCACGCACATACTCAACGCCTGTTGTAAATCTCCTA
CGGCGAAATGCACCTGGTGCGTCTCTGTAAATCCAAAAGACTCTCCCGAAACATTTAAACCAAGCTCGTG
AAGTTGGTTGGCCAACGCCTTAGCATTGCGCACCATCTGGTGGGCATAGGCGGGGCCAAAAGCTTCCATC
TCCTTGAATGCGGCCCACATAGAGGGTAAAAGTTCGGCGTGACAGTTACTCTGTAAGTGTGGACATACCC
AAAGACTGGTTTCCACCAACAGGGGGTGCTGAGCGCTCTTGAACGCAATAAACCCCTTTTGAGGCCCCGG
AATAGTCTTGTGAGTATTGCCGTGAGCGATATCCGCACCGCACGCCAATGGGCTATCGAAGACCCCACCC
AGAATAAGGCCCCCATCATGAGACATATCATAAGTTAAAGTGCATGAATCGGGAAGGATTGCACGAATCT
CGGCTAACGGCTGCCAACGAAGTTTGAAGGATTGATCAAGAATTACGATACGGATGTGAGGGTTACGGCG
GACCATGTCATCAAGCTTAGCAACGTCAATAAGCAGACTTTGCGGATCCACAGGTAAATGGAAAATCTCA
ATACCCATTTTTGTCGCCAATTGCTCTAAAGCAAAATGCCCCCCATCGCGATGTGCAAAGTGTACAAAAC
CTTCACCTTGTTTACAAGCCGCTAACATCAAGGCCTGTTCAGCCGGGCTCCCACCATTAGGGCGCCAATC
GAATGCCTGCGCACCCATCATACGTTTGGCCAAACCGCGCAGATCATCGGCGATCTCGTTCATTTGTCCT
GGCTCTGGGAAATGCCATTCTCCAAGAGGAACGGGGAACGGAAAAGAGCAGTGATAAAATGCCCCGGCTG
TAGAGCCGCTGGTCAGACGAACAAGCTCTGAAGGGTAGTTTTCGTTAGCTGTAAGTGAAAGTGTGTCCTG
GCGGTACTTGTAGTCCTGTCCAAGGGTCTGAGCCAGCCAGTCAATGACAGGACCAACATTCGATTCGTCT
TGTTTGCCCTGAAAATACAGATTTTCTGAACCTCCACCTCCCGACCCACCACCGCCGCCACCAATCTGTT
CGCGATGGGCTTCGATAATGTCGTTATCTTCCATATCCAAGTCCTCTGGAGCTTGATCCGCCTGGATGCG
AATGCCATCATAGAGAAAACGTAAGCTATCCATCTCTTTCCCTTGTCGTTTGGCGAACGCTTCCATAAGA
CGCCGCAGAGGCGTGGTTTTTTTAATTTTAAAGAATATCTCTGAAGAACCATCACTTACCTTCAGATTGA
TGTGAGTTTCGGGTTTCACTTCCGGTTTGACTTCCGGCTTTGCTTCCTGGTTAACCTCCGAGTCCTGCAG
GGACATGTGGTGATGATGGTGATGGCTGCTGCCCATGGTACCTTTCTCCTCTTTAATGAATTCGGTCAGT
GCGTCCTGCTGATGTGCTCAGTATCTCTATCACTGATAGGGATGTCAATCTCTATCACTGATAGGGACTC
GAGGTGAAGACGAAAGGGCCTCGTGATACGCCTATTTTTATAGGTTAATGTCATGATAATAATGGTTTCT
TAGACGTCGGAATTGCCAGCTGGGGCGCCCTCTGGTAAGGTTGGGAAGCCCTGCAAAGTAAACTGGATGG
CTTTCTTGCCGCCAAGGATCTGATGGCGCAGGGGATCAAGATCTGATCAAGAGACAGGATGAGGATCGTT
TCGCATGATTGAACAAGATGGATTGCACGCAGGTTCTCCGGCCGCTTGGGTGGAGAGGCTATTCGGCTAT
GACTGGGCACAACAGACAATCGGCTGCTCTGATGCCGCCGTGTTCCGGCTGTCAGCGCAGGGGCGCCAGG
TTCTTTTTGTCAAGACCGACCTGTCCGGTGCCCTGAATGAACTGCAGGACGAGGCAGCGCGGCTATCGTG
GCTGGCCACGACGGGCGTTCCTTGCGCAGCTGTGCTCGACGTTGTCACTGAAGCGGGAAGGGACTGGCTG
CTATTGGGCGAAGTGCCGGGGCAGGATCTCCTGTCATCTCACCTTGCTCCTGCCGAGAAAGTATCCATCA
TGGCTGATGCAATGCGGCGGCTGCATACGCTTGATCCGGCTACCTGCCCATTCGACCACCAAGCGAAACA
TCGCATCGAGCGAGCACGTACTCGGATGGAAGCCGGTCTTGTCGATCAGGATGATCTGGACGAAGAGCAT
CAGGGGCTCGCGCCAGCCGAACTGTTCGCCAGGCTCAAGGCGCGCATGCCCGACGGCGAGGATCTCGTCG
TGACCCATGGCGATGCCTGCTTGCCGAATATCATGGTGGAAAATGGCCGCTTTTCTGGATTCATCGACTG
TGGCCGGCTGGGTGTGGCGGACCGCTATCAGGACATAGCGTTGGCTACCCGTGATATTGCTGAAGAGCTT
GGCGGCGAATGGGCTGACCGCTTCCTCGTGCTTTACGGTATCGCCGCTCCCGATTCGCAGCGCATCGCCT
TCTATCGCCTTCTTGACGAGTTCTTCTGAGCGGGACTCTGGGGTTCGAGAGCTCGCTTGGACTCCTGTTG
ATAGATCCAGTAATGACCTCAGAACTCCATCTGGATTTGTTCAGAACGCTCGGTTGCCGCCGGGCGTTTT
TTATTGGTGAGAATCCAAGCACTAGTCATGACCAAAATCCCTTAACGTGAGTTTTCGTTCCACTGAGCGT
CAGACCCCGTAGAAAAGATCAAAGGATCTTCTTGAGATCCTTTTTTTCTGCGCGTAATCTGCTGCTTGCA
AACAAAAAAACCACCGCTACCAGCGGTGGTTTGTTTGCCGGATCAAGAGCTACCAACTCTTTTTCCGAAG
GTAACTGGCTTCAGCAGAGCGCAGATACCAAATACTGTCCTTCTAGTGTAGCCGTAGTTAGGCCACCACT
TCAAGAACTCTGTAGCACCGCCTACATACCTCGCTCTGCTAATCCTGTTACCAGTGGCTGCTGCCAGTGG
CGATAAGTCGTGTCTTACCGGGTTGGACTCAAGACGATAGTTACCGGATAAGGCGCAGCGGTCGGGCTGA
ACGGGGGGTTCGTGCACACAGCCCAGCTTGGAGCGAACGACCTACACCGAACTGAGATACCTACAGCGTG
AGCTATGAGAAAGCGCCACGCTTCCCGAAGGGAGAAAGGCGGACAGGTATCCGGTAAGCGGCAGGGTCGG
AACAGGAGAGCGCACGAGGGAGCTTCCAGGGGGAAACGCCTGGTATCTTTATAGTCCTGTCGGGTTTCGC
CACCTCTGACTTGAGCGTCGATTTTTGTGATGCTCGTCAGGGGGGCGGAGCCTATGGAAAAACGCCAGCA
ACGCGGCCTTTTTACGGTTCCTGGCCTTTTGCTGGCCTTTTGCTCACATGTTCTTTCCTGCGTTATCCAC
AGAATCAGGGGATAACCGTATTACCGCCTTTGAGTGAGCTGATACCGCTCGCCGCAGCCGAAAGCCCTAG
GTCTAGGGCGGCGGATTTGTCCTACTCAGGAGAGCGTAGTGTCAACTTTATGGCTAGCTCAGTCCTAGGT
ACAATGCTAGCAATTAGGAATTAATGATGTCTAGATTAGATAAAAGTAAAGTGATTAACAGCGCATTAGA
GCTGCTTAATGAGGTCGGAATCGAAGGTTTAACAACCCGTAAACTCGCCCAGAAGCTAGGTGTAGAGCAG
CCTACATTGTATTGGCATGTAAAAAATAAGCGGGCTTTGCTCGACGCCTTAGCCATTGAGATGTTAGATA
GGCACCATACTCACTTTTGCCCTTTAGAAGGGGAAAGCTGGCAAGATTTTTTACGTAATAACGCTAAAAG
TTTTAGATGTGCTTTACTAAGTCATCGCGATGGAGCAAAAGTACATTTAGGTACACGGCCTACAGAAAAA
CAGTATGAAACTCTCGAAAATCAATTAGCCTTTTTATGCCAACAAGGTTTTTCACTAGAGAATGCATTAT
ATGCACTCAGCGCTGTGGGGCATTTTACTTTAGGTTGCGTATTGGAAGATCAAGAGCATCAAGTCGCTAA
AGAAGAAAGGGAAACACCTACTACTGATAGTATGCCGCCATTATTACGACAAGCTATCGAATTATTTGAT
CACCAAGGTGCAGAGCCAGCCTTCTTATTCGGCCTTGAATTGATCATATGCGGATTAGAAAAACAACTTA
AATGTGAA
Features (pLannotate 1.2.2; 12 found; start..end, strand, type, name):
     59..105     -  terminator     rrnB T1 terminator: transcription terminator T1 from the E. coli rrnB gene
   1476..1496    -  CDS            TEV site: tobacco etch virus (TEV) protease recognition and cleavage site
   1527..1820    -  CDS            SMT3: SMT3_YEAST - Experimental evidence at protein level: Swiss-Prot protein existence level 1. Not known; suppressor of MIF2 mutations. From Saccharomyces cerevisiae (strain ATCC 204508 / S288c) (Baker's yeast).
   1884..1957    -  promoter       PLtetO-1 promoter: modified phage lambda PL promoter with tet operator sites (Lutz and Bujard, 1997)
   2024..2143    +  CDS            tnpA (fragment): TN5P_ECOLX - Also known as tnp. Experimental evidence at protein level: Swiss-Prot protein existence level 1. Mediates transposition of transposon Tn5 by a 'cut and paste' mechanism. First, the monomeric transposase binds the 19 bp inverted DNA repeats flanking the transposon. Then, dimerization of the DNA- bound transposase creates a synaptic DNA complex. After nicking of the first DNA strand, excision of the transposon proceeds through a series of intermediates. The transposase then mediates the insertion of the transposon at a new site by strand transfer. The activity of the wild- type tran
   2175..2969    +  CDS            NeoR/KanR: aminoglycoside phosphotransferase from Tn5; aph(3')-II (or nptII); confers resistance to neomycin, kanamycin, and G418 (Geneticin®)
   3000..3094    +  terminator     lambda t0 terminator: transcription terminator from phage lambda
   3182..3770    +  rep_origin     ori: high-copy-number ColE1/pMB1/pBR322/pUC origin of replication
   3842..3865    -  rep_origin     RSF ori (fragment): Plasmids containing the RSF 1030 origin of replication can be propagated in E. coli cells that contain additional plasmids with compatible origins.
   3935..3957    -  terminator     rrnB T1 terminator (fragment): Escherichia coli rrnB; transcription terminator T1 from the E. coli rrnB gene
   3973..4001    +  promoter       J23119 promoter (fragment): bacterial promoter (Registry of Standard Biological Parts BBa J23119)
   4017..12      +  CDS            TetR (across the origin): tetracycline repressor TetR; tetR from transposon Tn10; TetR binds to the tetracycline operator tetO to inhibit transcription. This inhibition can be relieved by adding tetracycline or doxycycline.
