[The description below was written by a language model from this plasmid's Addgene catalogue record and pLannotate feature annotations shown in this document.]
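Description:
P15-pZE-SUMO-PiTTA is a high-copy bacterial expression plasmid built on the pZE backbone for inducible production of a tagged L-threonine transaldolase (TTA) in E. coli. It replicates from a ColE1-type origin and is selected with kanamycin through the Tn5-derived aminoglycoside phosphotransferase (NeoR/KanR), which is followed by the phage lambda t0 terminator. The sequenced plasmid is about 4.6 kb. A short Tn5 transposase fragment upstream of the resistance gene and a small RSF ori fragment appear to be annotation remnants rather than functional parts.

The payload is a synthetic, codon-optimized TTA coding sequence driven by the PLtetO-1 promoter, a modified lambda PL promoter carrying tet operator sites, and terminated by the rrnB T1 terminator. The protein carries an N-terminal hexahistidine tag for affinity purification, followed by a yeast SMT3 (SUMO) domain, which is commonly used to improve solubility and expression, and a TEV protease site that allows the tags to be removed after purification. The His tag and the TTA gene itself are not annotated in the feature table, but the unannotated stretch between the TEV site and the terminator matches the expected position of the enzyme. The plasmid also encodes TetR, apparently expressed from a J23119-like constitutive promoter. TetR represses PLtetO-1 until a tetracycline-class inducer is added.

The record is inconsistent about the insert: the plasmid name and purpose field call it PiTTA, while the insert field lists BuTTA. The source organism of the enzyme is not stated. The associated work concerns the discovery of L-threonine transaldolases for biosynthesis of beta-hydroxylated amino acids, so the construct is presumably used for expression, purification and characterization of this enzyme.
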