Addgene plasmid #204630: P15-pZE-SUMO-PiTTA
Purpose: ColE1 ori, KanR, TetR, Tet promoter with a codon optimized piTTA gene bearing an N-terminal hexahistidine tag followed by a SUMO tag and a TEV protease cleavage site.
Depositing lab: Aditya Kunjapur. Depositing organization: University of Delaware. Publication: Discovery of L-threonine transaldolases for enhanced biosynthesis of beta-hydroxylated amino acids. Jones MA, Butler ND, Anderson SR, Wirt SA, Govil I, Lyu X, Fang Y, Kunjapur AM. Commun Biol. 2023 Sep 11;6(1):929. doi: 10.1038/s42003-023-05293-0. PubMed 37696954.
Backbone
  Vector backbone: pZE Vector
  Backbone size w/o insert (bp): 2915
  Total vector size (bp): 4622
  Vector type: Bacterial Expression, Synthetic Biology
Growth in bacteria
  Bacterial resistance: Kanamycin, 50 μg/mL
  Growth temperature: 37°C
  Growth strain: DH5alpha
  Copy number: High Copy
Gene/Insert
  Gene/Insert name: His-SUMO-TEV-BuTTA
  Species: Synthetic
  Insert size (bp): 1856
  Promoter: PLtetO-1 promoter
  Tag / fusion protein: His Tag; SUMO Tag; TEV Protease Site (N terminal on insert)
  Cloning method: Gibson Cloning
  Sequencing primers: 5′ gagtccctatcagtgatagagattgac; 3′ ccatgggatcccccatcaag
Terms and licenses: Academic/Nonprofit Terms; Industry Terms: Not Available to Industry
How to cite: P15-pZE-SUMO-PiTTA was a gift from Aditya Kunjapur (Addgene plasmid # 204630 ; http://n2t.net/addgene:204630 ; RRID:Addgene_204630)
